Addgene plasmid #205391: pICH41276(3Uter)-tAT1G64990
Purpose: MoClo lvl0 3'UTR+Terminator part
Depositing lab: Jennifer Nemhauser. Depositing organization: University of Washington. Publication: Building a pipeline to identify and engineer constitutive and repressible promoters. Yang EJY, Nemhauser JL. Quant Plant Biol. 2023 Oct 19;4:e12. doi: 10.1017/qpb.2023.10. eCollection 2023. PubMed 37901686.
Backbone
  Vector backbone: pICH41276
  Backbone manufacturer: Sylvestre Marillonnet Lab
  Vector type: Synthetic Biology
Growth in bacteria
  Bacterial resistance: Spectinomycin, 50 μg/mL
  Growth temperature: 37°C
  Growth strain: DH5alpha
  Copy number: High Copy
Gene/Insert
  Gene/Insert name: tAT1G64990
  Species: A. thaliana (mustard weed)
  Insert size (bp): 582
  Cloning method: Restriction Enzyme; 5′ cloning site unknown (unknown if destroyed)
Terms and licenses: Academic/Nonprofit Terms; Industry Terms: Not Available to Industry
How to cite: pICH41276(3Uter)-tAT1G64990 was a gift from Jennifer Nemhauser (Addgene plasmid # 205391 ; http://n2t.net/addgene:205391 ; RRID:Addgene_205391)
