[The description below was written by a language model from this plasmid's Addgene catalogue record and pLannotate feature annotations shown in this document.]
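Description:
pICH41276(3Uter)-tAT1G64990 is a Level 0 part plasmid for the MoClo (Modular Cloning) Golden Gate assembly system. It carries a combined 3'UTR and transcription terminator module in the pICH41276 acceptor backbone, the standard Level 0 vector for that position. The insert, tAT1G64990, is a 582 bp region taken from the Arabidopsis thaliana locus AT1G64990. It is meant to be placed downstream of a coding sequence, where it supplies 3' end processing and transcription termination signals in plant expression units. The record lists the cloning method only as restriction enzyme-based, and the 5' cloning site is not recorded. The flanking Type IIS sites and fusion overhangs are not annotated either.

The sequenced plasmid is small, at 2,835 nt, and contains little beyond what is needed for maintenance in E. coli. A high-copy ColE1/pUC-type origin drives replication. Selection relies on aadA, an aminoglycoside adenylyltransferase that confers spectinomycin (and streptomycin) resistance, and its coding sequence spans the numbering origin of the circular record. An AmpR (bla) promoter lies upstream of this marker. The short annotated fragments of an integrase, a gentamicin acetyltransferase and lacI are probably remnants of the resistance cassette's source and of earlier cloning steps, not functional genes. The automated annotation does not label the Arabidopsis insert itself, which presumably occupies the unannotated stretch of the sequence.

As a Level 0 part, the plasmid has no promoter or coding sequence for plant expression. It is used as a building block, combined with promoter, 5'UTR and coding sequence parts to assemble Level 1 transcription units. The associated work concerns engineering constitutive and repressible plant promoters.
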