Features (pLannotate 1.2.2; 6 found; start..end, strand, type, name):
    687..1275    +  rep_origin     ori: high-copy-number ColE1/pMB1/pBR322/pUC origin of replication
   1458..1507    +  CDS            lacI (fragment): lac repressor; lacI; The lac repressor binds to the lac operator to inhibit transcription in E. coli. This inhibition can be relieved by adding lactose or isopropyl-β-D-thiogalactopyranoside (IPTG).
   2234..2338    +  promoter       AmpR promoter: bla
   2329..2409    -  CDS            int (fragment): INT2_ECOLX - Protein inferred from homology: Swiss-Prot protein existence level 3. Putative integrase believed to be involved in the insertion of antibiotic resistance genes into plasmids and transposons. From Escherichia coli.
   2497..2553    +  CDS            GmR (fragment): gentamycin acetyltransferase; aacC1; confers resistance to gentamycin
   2560..513     +  CDS            aadA (across the origin): S3AD_ECOLX - Experimental evidence at protein level: Swiss-Prot protein existence level 1. Mediates bacterial resistance to the antibiotics streptomycin and spectinomycin. From Escherichia coli.
>Addgene plasmid #205391 | pICH41276(3Uter)-tAT1G64990 | addgene full sequence | sequence record 404832 | Addgene NGS Result
CACGACGACATCATTCCGTGGCGTTATCCAGCTAAGCGCGAACTGCAATTTGGAGAATGGCAGCGCAATG
ACATTCTTGCAGGTATCTTCGAGCCAGCCACGATCGACATTGATCTGGCTATCTTGCTGACAAAAGCAAG
AGAACATAGCGTTGCCTTGGTAGGTCCAGCGGCGGAGGAACTCTTTGATCCGGTTCCTGAACAGGATCTA
TTTGAGGCGCTAAATGAAACCTTAACGCTATGGAACTCGCCGCCCGACTGGGCTGGCGATGAGCGAAATG
TAGTGCTTACGTTGTCCCGCATTTGGTACAGCGCAGTAACCGGCAAAATCGCGCCGAAGGATGTCGCTGC
CGACTGGGCAATGGAGCGCCTGCCGGCCCAGTATCAGCCCGTCATACTTGAAGCTAGACAGGCTTATCTT
GGACAAGAAGAAGATCGCTTGGCCTCGCGCGCAGATCAGTTGGAAGAATTTGTCCATTACGTAAAAGGCG
AGATCACCAAGGTAGTCGGCAAATAACTGTCAGACCAAGTTTACTCATATATACTTTAGATTGATTTAAA
ACTTCATTTTTAATTTAAAAGGATCTAGGTGAAGATCCTTTTTGATAATCTCATGACCAAAATCCCTTAA
CGTGAGTTTTCGTTCCACTGAGCGTCAGACCCCGTAGAAAAGATCAAAGGATCTTCTTGAGATCCTTTTT
TTCTGCGCGTAATCTGCTGCTTGCAAACAAAAAAACCACCGCTACCAGCGGTGGTTTGTTTGCCGGATCA
AGAGCTACCAACTCTTTTTCCGAAGGTAACTGGCTTCAGCAGAGCGCAGATACCAAATACTGTTCTTCTA
GTGTAGCCGTAGTTAGGCCACCACTTCAAGAACTCTGTAGCACCGCCTACATACCTCGCTCTGCTAATCC
TGTTACCAGTGGCTGCTGCCAGTGGCGATAAGTCGTGTCTTACCGGGTTGGACTCAAGACGATAGTTACC
GGATAAGGCGCAGCGGTCGGGCTGAACGGGGGGTTCGTGCACACAGCCCAGCTTGGAGCGAACGACCTAC
ACCGAACTGAGATACCTACAGCGTGAGCTATGAGAAAGCGCCACGCTTCCCGAAGGGAGAAAGGCGGACA
GGTATCCGGTAAGCGGCAGGGTCGGAACAGGAGAGCGCACGAGGGAGCTTCCAGGGGGAAACGCCTGGTA
TCTTTATAGTCCTGTCGGGTTTCGCCACCTCTGACTTGAGCGTCGATTTTTGTGATGCTCGTCAGGGGGG
CGGAGCCTATGGAAAAACGCCAGCAACGCGGCCTTTTTACGGTTCCTGGCCTTTTGCTGGCCTTTTGCTC
ACATGTTCTTTCCTGCGTTATCCCCTGATTCTGTGGATAACCGTATTACCGCCTTTGAGTGAGCTGATAC
CGCTCGCCGCAGCCGAACGACCGAGCGCAGCGAGTCAGTGAGCGAGGAAGCGGAAGAGCGCCCAATACGC
AAACCGCCTCTCCCCGCGCGTTGGCCGATTCATTAATCACTCTGTGGTCTCAGCTTGTTTCTTATTCAAT
AATGGTGCCTGAGAGAGTCTTATGATTGTTTGGCCTGACACAACGAAAATCAATTTACTACTAGTAAAGG
TGACTTAGTGTATAGCTTACAATTGGCTATTTGTTTGTTTTTGACGCTTATGTGAAAGATTAAACTGATC
AGTTCAAAATTTCTTATACCATAAACGTTGAATTATGTTTATTTGTACATTGCTCCTACTGAGGAAGTAA
TGATACGATGAAGTCAAGAAGATTTTCGATATTTGTATGTTCGACTTATTCCACAGGATCCAGGTTTCTC
CATTTGTTATTTATTAACATATACAAATTGTATTATAAAATGCGTTGCGTGAGTAACCTTAGTAAATAAG
TAATAACACATTCAGTATTGGATGCTCGTAAAACAATTTTGAGTAGTAGAAAGTCTAACGATTTTGTTAG
ATTGAAACTGCAAGACTAGGGAGCTAAGAATATGAATATCTCAATCCCACCAAATGTAATAAAATGTTGA
ATGAATCATAAACCTCTAGAGTAGGGTCTGGTGGTCTGATTCAGTTAATCAATCCATATTACAAGTCGAT
GTGGAAACCGCTTGAGACCACGAAGTGGCTCTTCAGTGGACGAAAGGGCCTCGTGATACGCCTATTTTTA
TAGGTTAATGTCATGATAATAATGGTTTCTTAGACGTCAGGTGGCACTTTTCGGGGAAATGTGCGCGGAA
CCCCTATTTGTTTATTTTTCTAAATACATTCAAATATGTATCCGCTCATGAGACAATAACCCTGATAAAT
GCTTCAATAATATTGAAAAAGGAAGAGTATGCGCTCACGCAACTGGTCCAGAACCTTGACCGAACGCAGC
GGTGGTAACGGCGCAGTGGCGGTTTTCATGGCTTGTTATGACTGTTTTTTTTTGGGGTACAGTCTATGCC
TCGGGCATCCAAGCAGCAAGCGCGTTACGCCGTGGGTCGATGTTTGATGTTATGGAGCAGCAACGATGTT
ACGCAGCAGGGCAGTCGCCCTAAAACAAAGTTAAACATCATGAGGGAAGCGGTGATCGCCGAAGTATCGA
CTCAACTATCAGAGGTAGTTGGCGTCATCGAGCGCCATCTCGAACCGACGTTGCTGGCCGTACATTTGTA
CGGCTCCGCAGTGGATGGCGGCCTGAAGCCACACAGCGATATTGATTTGCTGGTTACGGTGACCGTAAGG
CTTGATGAAACAACGCGGCGAGCTTTGATCAACGACCTTTTGGAAACTTCGGCTTCCCCTGGAGAGAGCG
AGATTCTCCGCGCTGTAGAAGTCACCATTGTTGTG
